>Addgene plasmid #148039 | pAc5.1B-EGFP-DmPAN2-del975-1031GSSG-dsRNAres_Y | depositor full sequence | sequence record 290486 | Full Sequence
CTTCAAGGAATTAATTCTATATTCTAAAAACACAAATGATACTTCTAAAAAAAATCATGAATGGCATCAA
CTCTGAATCAAATCTTTGCAGATGCACCTACTTCTCATTTCCACTGTCACATCATTTTTCCAGATCTCGC
TGCCTGTTATGTGGCCCACAAACCAAGACACGTTTTATGGCCATTAAAGCTGGCTGATCGTCGCCAAACA
CCAAATACATATCAATATGTACATTCGAGAAAGAAGCGATCAAAGAAGCGTCTTCGGGCGAGTAGGAGAA
TGCGGAGGAGAAGGAGAACGAGCTGATCTAGTATCTCTCCACAATCCAATGCCAACTGACCAACTGGCCA
TATTCGGAGCAATTTGAAGCCAATTTCCATCGCCTGGCGATCGCTCCATTCTTGGCTATATGTTTTTCAC
CGTTCCCGGGGCCATTTTCAAAGACTCGTCGGTAAGATAAGATTGTGTCACTCGCTGTCTCTCTTCATTT
GTCGAAGAATGCTGAGGAATTTCGCGATGACGTCGGCGAGTATTTTGAAGAATGAGAATAATTTGTATTT
ATACGAAAATCAGTTAGTGGAATTTTCTACAAAAACATGTTATCTATAGATAATTTTGTTGCAAAATATG
TTGACTATGACAAAGATTGTATGTATATACCTTTAATGTATTCTCATTTTCTTATGTATTTATAATGGCA
ATGATGATACTGATGATATTTTAAGATGATGCCAGACCACAGGCTGATTTCTGCGTCTTTTGCCGAACGC
AGTGCATGTGCGGTTGTTGTTTTTTGGAATAGTTTCAATTTTCGGACTGTCCGCTTTGATTTCAGTTTCT
TGGCTTATTCAAAAAGCAAAGTAAAGCCAAAAAAGCGAGATGGCAATACCAAATGCGGCAAAACGGTAGT
GGAAGGAAAGGGGTGCGGGGCAGCGGAAGGAAGGGTGGGGCGGGGCGTGGCGGGGTCTGTGGCTGGGCGC
GACGTCACCGACGTTGGAGCCACTCCTTTGACCATGTGTGCGTGTGTGTATTATTCGTGTCTCGCCACTC
GCCGGTTGTTTTTTTCTTTTTATCTCGCTCTCTCTAGCGCCATCTCGTACGCATGCTCAACGCACCGCAT
GTTGCCGTGTCCTTTATGCGTCATTTTGGCTCGAAATAGGCAATTATTTAAACAAAGATTAGTCAACGAA
AACGCTAAAATAAATAAGTCTACAATATGGTTACTTATTGCCATGTGTGTGCAGCCAACGATAGCAACAA
AAGCAACAACACAGTGGCTTTCCCTCTTTCACTTTTTGTTTGCAAGCGCGTGCGAGCAAGACGGCACGAC
CGGCAAACGCAATTACGCTGACAAAGAGCAGACGAAGTTTTGGCCGAAAAACATCAAGGCGCCTGATACG
AATGCATTTGCAATAACAATTGCGATATTTAATATTGTTTATGAAGCTGTTTGACTTCAAAACACACAAA
AAAAAAAATAAAACAAATTATTTGAAAGAGAATTAGGAATCGGACAGCTTATCGTTACGGGCTAACAGCA
CACCGAGACGAAATAGCTTACCTGACGTCACAGCCTCTGGAAGAACTGCCGCCAAGCAGAGAGAGAGAGA
AAAAGAGGGAGAGCAGCTTAGACCGCATGTGCTTGTGTGTGAGGCGTCTCTCTCTTCGTCTCCTGTTTGC
GCAAACGCATAGACTGCACTGAGAAAATCGATTACCTATTTTTTATGAATGAATATTTGCACTATTACTA
TTCAAAACTATTAAGATAGCAATCACATTCAATAGCCAAATACTATACCACCTGAGCGATGCAACGAAAT
GATCAATTTGAGCAAAAATGCTGCATATTTAGGACGGCATCATTATAGAAATGCTTCTTGCTGTGTACTT
TTCTCTCGTCTGGCAGCTGTTTCGCCGTTATTGTTAAAACCGGCTTAAGTTAGGTGTGTTTTCTACGACT
AGTGATGCCCCTACTAGAAGATGTGTGTTGCACAAATGTCCCTGAATAACCAATTTGAAGTGCAGATAGC
AGTAAACGTAAGCTAATATGAATATTATTTAACTGTAATGTTTTAATATCGCTGGACATTACTAATAAAC
CCACTATAAACACATGTACATATGTATGTTTTGGCATACAATGAGTAGTTGGGGAAAAAATGTGTAAAAG
CACCGTGACCATCACAGCATAAAGATAACCAGCTGAAGTATCGAATATGAGTAACCCCCAAATTGAATCA
CATGCCGCAACTGATAGGACCCATGGAAGTACACTCTTCATGGCGATATACAAGACACACACAAGCACGA
ACACCCAGTTGCGGAGGAAATTCTCCGTAAATGAAAACCCAATCGGCGAACAATTCATACCCATATATGG
TAAAAGTTTTGAACGCGACTTGAGAGCGGAGAGCATTGCGGCTGATAAGGTTTTAGCGCTAAGCGGGCTT
TATAAAACGGGCTGCGGGACCAGTTTTCATATCACTACCGTTTGAGTTCTTGTGCTGTGTGGATACTCCT
CCCGACACAAAGCCGCTCCATCAGCCAGCAGTCGTCTAATCCAGAGACCCCGGATCGGGGTACCAACATG
GTGAGCAAGGGCGAGGAGCTGTTCACCGGGGTGGTGCCCATCCTGGTCGAGCTGGACGGCGACGTAAACG
GCCACAAGTTCAGCGTGTCCGGCGAGGGCGAGGGCGATGCCACCTACGGCAAGCTGACCCTGAAGTTCAT
CTGCACCACCGGCAAGCTGCCCGTGCCCTGGCCCACCCTCGTGACCACCCTGACCTACGGCGTGCAGTGC
TTCAGCCGCTACCCCGACCACATGAAGCAGCACGACTTCTTCAAGTCCGCCATGCCCGAAGGCTACGTCC
AGGAGCGCACCATCTTCTTCAAGGACGACGGCAACTACAAGACCCGCGCCGAGGTGAAGTTCGAGGGCGA
CACCCTGGTGAACCGCATCGAGCTGAAGGGCATCGACTTCAAGGAGGACGGCAACATCCTGGGGCACAAG
CTGGAGTACAACTACAACAGCCACAACGTCTATATCATGGCCGACAAGCAGAAGAACGGCATCAAGGTGA
ACTTCAAGATCCGCCACAACATCGAGGACGGCAGCGTGCAGCTCGCCGACCACTACCAGCAGAACACCCC
CATCGGCGACGGCCCCGTGCTGCTGCCCGACAACCACTACCTGAGCACCCAGTCCGCCCTGAGCAAAGAC
CCCAACGAGAAGCGCGATCACATGGTCCTGCTGGAGTTCGTGACCGCCGCCGGGATCACTCTCGGCATGG
ACGAGCTGTACAAGCCAAGCTTGAATTCTGCAGATATCATGGACTATGTCTACTGTGGAACGGATCCGAT
TGGAGCTAGCGAGGATATCCTGTCCGTGTACGATGCCGGCAGTGCCCCCGGCAATGGTCATTTCAGCCCG
TCCTTTAACGGCTTTAATATTGGAACGACGGACCCCGAGTACGTCGAACTGGTCCCGGTCCTGGCTGATG
GAGGTGAACATTTTGGAGTGAGCTCCGTCGCCTTTGATGATTATGAGGAATTGTTGTGGATGGGAAATCA
AGGAGGACATGTGACCAGCTATTATACCAATAGCATGCAAAAATATACCAGCTTCCAAGTGCATGCTACG
GATATCGTCCGTGATATTAGCACGTTGGATAGCGGCGTCTTGGCCCTGACCCAAACGAGCTTGCGCCACC
AAATTCGTCGCGGCTTGCCGAAATTCACGTTTAAGAGCAATAATATGAAAGAAATGGTCTCCATGTTGCA
ACTGTCGCCCCACCGCTTGGTGATGGCTGGCTTGCAAGATGAACTGATTGATTTTGATTTGCGTACCCTG
AAAGAGACGCGTATTGAACACGTCGGCGCTGGAGGCTGTACCGTCTTGCGTAAAAACTCGCGCTACTTGT
TCGCTGGAGATCAATTGGGCACCGTTACCCTGCGTGATTTGAATTCCTTGTCCGTGCAACATACCATTAA
AACCCATACGAATATTCTGAGCGATTTTTCCGTGCAAGGCAACTTGCTGATTAGTTGTGGCTACAGCGGA
AGGCAAAATAACCTGGCCATCGACCGCTTCCTAATGGTCTACGATCTGCGCATGCTGCGCCTGATCGCGC
CCATTCAAGTGATGATTGATCCGCAGATGTTGAAGTTCCTGCCATCGCTGACATCCCAACTGGCCGTCGT
GTCCAGCTACGGCCAGGTTCAGCTGGTGGACACTGTGGAGCTCAGCGAGCCGCGAGTATCCATGTACCAG
ATCAACACCAACGGCAGCCAGTGCCTCAGCTTCGACATTAGCTCCTCTTCACAGGCCATGGCATTTGGGG
ACCAGTCGGGCCACATCAACATGATTGCCGCTGTACAAACGCCTCAGCCGCAGTTCAATCTCTACTCGCG
AAGCACAGAGTTTGCGGACGTGGTGCCACAGCTGCCGATGGTCTCCATTACGGACACCAACTTTCCGCTA
TCGTCGGTCATGCTACCGCACTTGACGACGGGCACACAATGGTTCTCAGATTGGCCGGAGGAACTGCTGC
GCTACCGCTACCACAGGCCCAAGACCATTGATCCCGAAGTGCTGAGCAACATGAAAATGCAGGGACCGAT
TGGATACTCGCCAAACCCACGCACCGCCCGTCGTAATCAAATTCCGTACGTGATTGAGCAGGGCGGCGTG
TGCAGTCCGAACGGAAATGGAACTGCGGCGGCGACCAAGGCGGAGAACGGTGTGAAAATCATTCCACGGC
GGTATCGCAAAGTCGAGCTGAAGTACACGAAGCTGGGCACCCAGGACTTTGACTTTGACCAGCATAATCA
AACATGTTTCGCGGGGCTGGAGGCAACGCTACCGAACTCCTACTGCAATGCTATGCTACAGATTTTGTAT
TTCACCGACGCGCTTCGCGTGAAGCTGCTGGAGCATTCGTGCATCAAGGAGTTTTGCCTGTCCTGCGAAC
TAGGGTTCCTCTTCAACATGCTGGATAAAAGTACCGCTTCTTCACCTTGCCAGGCCAGCAATTTCCTGCG
ATCTTTCCGCACTGTGCCAGAGGCCTCGGCACTGGGATTGATTCTCACCGACCGCTCATCGAACGTCAAT
CTAATATCGCTGATACAGAACTGGAACCGATTCATTTTGCATCAAATGCATTACGAAATATTCGATTCTA
GCAAGAACGCATCCACCTACAGCGGATCTGTGCAAACATCAACGAACGCGGAAAACGCGGGCTCTTCAGA
AACAAGTGGCTCCTCGGACCTTTACGATTCCATAAGTGATGAGAACTCCAAGGAGGACGATCGGGAACGC
AGTAAGATCAACGCAGAAACTGACATCAGTAAGATCTTTGGGACCAAGCAAATCTGTATAAACCGCTGCA
TCAAATGCCAAGAAGAGAAGATAAAGGAAAGCATTCTACTTGCCTGCAATTTGTCGTATCCCAACCACAT
CAAAGATAGTGATCAGTATTTCAACTTTGGCACCATTTTGAAGCGATCTCTCAGCTCCGAGAAGAGTATT
CAGGCCTTCTGCGAGAGATGTAAGAAGTTTTCGCCAACCAATCAGAGCGTGAAGGTGACTTCGCTTCCGC
AAATTCTGTCCATTAACTGTGGCCTCAACAACGAAAAAGACATTACCTTCCTGAAGCGCCAGCTCAATCG
CTGCAGCGAAAAGACGACTGTTGATGCGGCCGCTTCCTTGAGCACAAGCAAGCCGTGTCGATATGGAGCC
AACTGTTCGCGAAGTGACTGCCATTTCATGCATCCGGATCGAAAATCTCCATCGCACACAAGCCAACCGA
ATGCTGTCAACAATTCTCCCAATGGACGCCAAAAGTCCTGGTTTCCCCTTACATTTACTATGGGCATCAA
TGACCAAGGTGAGGTGCAGGTGCAAACTCAATCAGATGCAAGCAGTGGCAAATCGGAACAGGAGGAGGAA
ACGGAAAAGCCACCAACAAAGGGCTTGGACAACAATCGGATGTACGCGCTGCATGCCGTGGTGTGCCAAG
TCGATGATGGTACCCAAAAGAACTTGGTATCGTTGATAAATGTGCAGCGGCCATACCACACCATGAAACT
GGCTGAATCTGCAGATGACCCTCAGAGTCAATGGTATATTTTTAATGATTTTAGCATATCGCCCGTTTCG
CCACAAGAATCGGTATGGTTCACATTGGATTGGAAAGTTCCTTGCATACTCTTCTACAGACACGTAGAGG
ATGACTCTGAGTCTGCTAGTGGCAGCAGCGGCTCGGGTGATCTGGTCGCAATGGATGCCGAGTTCGTTAC
CCTAAATCCAGAGGAAAATGAGATTCGCCCGGATGGCAAAACGGCGACCATTAAGCCATGCCACATGAGT
GTGGCCCGGATTTCATGTATACGAGGACAAGGCCCGGCTGAAGGAGTTCCATTCATGGACGATTACATAT
CCACCCAGGAGAAGGTCGTGGACTACCTAACTCAGTTCTCGGGAATCAAGCCTGGCGACTTGGACGCTAA
CTTCAGCAAAAAGCGACTGACTGCCTTGAAGTACTCATACCAGAAATTAAAATACCTCGTTGACGTAGGA
GTAATATTTGTCGGACATGGTCTGAAGAACGACTTTAGGGTCATAAACATCTATGTACCGTCGGAGCAGA
TAATAGATACGGTGCACCTGTTTCACATGCCACATCATCGCATGGTTTCCCTAAGATTTCTAGCCTGGCA
TTTCTTGGGTACTAAGATTCAGTCCGAGACGCACGACTCCATCGAAGATGCACGGACCACTCTGCAGCTC
TACAAGCACTATTTGAAGCTGCAGGAGGAGAAGAAGTTTGCCAACGCTCTCAAGAATCTTTACGAACGCG
GAAAGCAGCTGCAGTGGAAGGTTCCAGAGGACTGACCGCGGTTCGAAGGTAAGCCTATCCCTAACCCTCT
CCTCGGTCTCGATTCTACGCGTACCGGTCATCATCACCATCACCATTGAGTTTAAACCCGCTGATCAGCC
TCGACTGTGCCTTCTAAGGCCTGAGCTCGCTGATCAGCCTCGATCGAGGATCCAGACATGATAAGATACA
TTGATGAGTTTGGACAAACCACAACTAGAATGCAGTGAAAAAAATGCTTTATTTGTGAAATTTGTGATGC
TATTGCTTTATTTGTAACCATTATAAGCTGCAATAAACAAGTTAACAACAACAATTGCATTCATTTTATG
TTTCAGGTTCAGGGGGAGGTGTGGGAGGTTTTTTAAAGCAAGTAAAACCTCTACAAATGTGGTATGGCTG
ATTATGATCAGTCGACCGATGCCCTTGAGAGCCTTCAACCCAGTCAGCTCCTTCCGGTGGGCGCGGGGCA
TGACTATCGTCGCCGCACTTATGACTGTCTTCTTTATCATGCAACTCGTAGGACAGGTGCCGGCAGCGCT
CTGGGTCATTTTCGGCGAGGACCGCTTTCGCTGGAGCGCGACGATGATCGGCCTGTCGCTTGCGGTATTC
GGAATCTTGCACGCCCTCGCTCAAGCCTTCGTCACTGGTCCCGCCACCAAACGTTTCGGCGAGAAGCAGG
CCATTATCGCCGGCATGGCGGCCGACGCGCTGGGCTACGTCTTGCTGGCGTTCGCGACGCGAGGCTGGAT
GGCCTTCCCCATTATGATTCTTCTCGCTTCCGGCGGCATCGGGATGCCCGCGTTGCAGGCCATGCTGTCC
AGGCAGGTAGATGACGACCATCAGGGACAGCTTCAAGGATCGCTCGCGGCTCTTACCAGCCAGCAAAAGG
CCAGGAACCGTAAAAAGGCCGCGTTGCTGGCGTTTTTCCATAGGCTCCGCCCCCCTGACGAGCATCACAA
AAATCGACGCTCAAGTCAGAGGTGGCGAAACCCGACAGGACTATAAAGATACCAGGCGTTTCCCCCTGGA
AGCTCCCTCGTGCGCTCTCCTGTTCCGACCCTGCCGCTTACCGGATACCTGTCCGCCTTTCTCCCTTCGG
GAAGCGTGGCGCTTTCTCAATGCTCACGCTGTAGGTATCTCAGTTCGGTGTAGGTCGTTCGCTCCAAGCT
GGGCTGTGTGCACGAACCCCCCGTTCAGCCCGACCGCTGCGCCTTATCCGGTAACTATCGTCTTGAGTCC
AACCCGGTAAGACACGACTTATCGCCACTGGCAGCAGCCACTGGTAACAGGATTAGCAGAGCGAGGTATG
TAGGCGGTGCTACAGAGTTCTTGAAGTGGTGGCCTAACTACGGCTACACTAGAAGGACAGTATTTGGTAT
CTGCGCTCTGCTGAAGCCAGTTACCTTCGGAAAAAGAGTTGGTAGCTCTTGATCCGGCAAACAAACCACC
GCTGGTAGCGGTGGTTTTTTTGTTTGCAAGCAGCAGATTACGCGCAGAAAAAAAGGATCTCAAGAAGATC
CTTTGATCTTTTCTACGGGGTCTGACGCTCAGTGGAACGAAAACTCACGTTAAGGGATTTTGGTCATGAG
ATTATCAAAAAGGATCTTCACCTAGATCCTTTTAAATTAAAAATGAAGTTTTAAATCAATCTAAAGTATA
TATGAGTAAACTTGGTCTGACAGTTACCAATGCTTAATCAGTGAGGCACCTATCTCAGCGATCTGTCTAT
TTCGTTCATCCATAGTTGCCTGACTCCCCGTCGTGTAGATAACTACGATACGGGAGGGCTTACCATCTGG
CCCCAGTGCTGCAATGATACCGCGAGACCCACGCTCACCGGCTCCAGATTTATCAGCAATAAACCAGCCA
GCCGGAAGGGCCGAGCGCAGAAGTGGTCCTGCAACTTTATCCGCCTCCATCCAGTCTATTAATTGTTGCC
GGGAAGCTAGAGTAAGTAGTTCGCCAGTTAATAGTTTGCGCAACGTTGTTGCCATTGCTGCAGGCATCGT
GGTGTCACGCTCGTCGTTTGGTATGGCTTCATTCAGCTCCGGTTCCCAACGATCAAGGCGAGTTACATGA
TCCCCCATGTTGTGCAAAAAAGCGGTTAGCTCCTTCGGTCCTCCGATCGTTGTCAGAAGTAAGTTGGCCG
CAGTGTTATCACTCATGGTTATGGCAGCACTGCATAATTCTCTTACTGTCATGCCATCCGTAAGATGCTT
TTCTGTGACTGGTGAGTACTCAACCAAGTCATTCTGAGAATAGTGTATGCGGCGACCGAGTTGCTCTTGC
CCGGCGTCAACACGGGATAATACCGCGCCACATAGCAGAACTTTAAAAGTGCTCATCATTGGAAAACGTT
CTTCGGGGCGAAAACTCTCAAGGATCTTACCGCTGTTGAGATCCAGTTCGATGTAACCCACTCGTGCACC
CAACTGATCTTCAGCATCTTTTACTTTCACCAGCGTTTCTGGGTGAGCAAAAACAGGAAGGCAAAATGCC
GCAAAAAAGGGAATAAGGGCGACACGGAAATGTTGAATACTCATACTCTTCCTTTTTCAATATTATTGAA
GCATTTATCAGGGTTATTGTCTCATGAGCGGATACATATTTGAATGTATTTAGAAAAATAAACAAATAGG
GGTTCCGCGCACATTTCCCCGAAAAGTGCCACCTGACGTCTAAGAAACCATTATTATCATGACATTAACC
TATAAAAATAGGCGTATCACGAGGCCCTTTCGT
Features (pLannotate 1.2.2; 10 found; start..end, strand, type, name):
     56..2568    +  promoter       Ac5 promoter: Drosophila melanogaster actin 5C promoter
   2588..3304    +  CDS            EGFP: EGFP is a basic (constitutively fluorescent) green fluorescent protein published in 1996, derived from Aequorea victoria. It is reported to be a rapidly-maturing weak dimer with moderate acid sensitivity.
   3329..6892    +  CDS            PAN2: PAN2_DROME - Experimental evidence at protein level: Swiss-Prot protein existence level 1. Catalytic subunit of the poly(A)-nuclease (PAN) deadenylation complex, one of two cytoplasmic mRNA deadenylases involved in general and miRNA-mediated mRNA turnover. PAN specifically shortens poly(A) tails of RNA and the activity is stimulated by poly(A)-binding protein (PABP). PAN deadenylation is followed by rapid degradation of the shortened mRNA tails by the CCR4-NOT complex. Deadenylated mRNAs are then degraded by two alternative mechanisms, namely exosome-mediated 3'-5' exonucleolytic degradation,
   6908..6949    +  CDS            V5 tag: epitope tag from simian virus 5
   7049..7183    -  polyA_signal   SV40 poly(A) signal: SV40 polyadenylation signal
   7206..7290    -  CDS            large T antigen (fragment): large T antigen from SV40 (simian virus 40)
   7291..7761    +  CDS            TcR (fragment): tetracycline efflux protein; tet; confers resistance to tetracycline
   7805..8393    -  rep_origin     ori: high-copy-number ColE1/pMB1/pBR322/pUC origin of replication
   8564..9424    -  CDS            AmpR: β-lactamase; bla; confers resistance to ampicillin, carbenicillin, and related antibiotics
   9425..9529    -  promoter       AmpR promoter: bla
