[The description below was written by a language model from this plasmid's Addgene catalogue record and pLannotate feature annotations shown in this document.]
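Description:
pAc5.1B-EGFP-DmPAN2-del975-1031GSSG-dsRNAres_Y is a 9.6 kb insect expression plasmid for producing an EGFP-tagged deletion mutant of Drosophila melanogaster PAN2 in fly cells. The catalogue lists the backbone as unknown, although the name and annotated parts point to a pAc5.1-type vector. In bacteria it is maintained through a ColE1/pUC-family origin and selected with ampicillin via the β-lactamase gene and its bla promoter. The record calls it low copy even though the origin is annotated as a high-copy type. No selectable marker for insect cells is annotated, and the short tetracycline-resistance and SV40 large T antigen fragments appear to be non-functional backbone remnants.

Expression is driven by the constitutive Drosophila actin 5C (Ac5) promoter. Downstream lies an EGFP coding sequence followed by the PAN2 open reading frame, giving an N-terminal fluorescent fusion. An SV40 polyadenylation signal follows the cassette, though it is annotated on the opposite strand. A V5 epitope sequence sits just after PAN2, but the record does not state whether it is read in frame or cut off by a stop codon.

PAN2 is the catalytic subunit of the PAN2–PAN3 poly(A) nuclease complex, which shortens mRNA poly(A) tails during general and miRNA-mediated mRNA turnover. As the name indicates, residues 975–1031 are deleted and replaced by a short GSSG linker. The "dsRNAres" designation indicates a coding sequence altered to escape dsRNA-mediated knockdown. Such a design typically allows complementation experiments in which endogenous PAN2 is depleted by RNAi and the mutant is tested for its ability to restore function, consistent with the associated study of PAN2–PAN3 assembly in deadenylation and decay.
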