Addgene plasmid #148039: pAc5.1B-EGFP-DmPAN2-del975-1031GSSG-dsRNAres_Y
Purpose: Insect Expression of DmPAN2-del975-1031-GSSG-dsRNAres
Depositing lab: Elisa Izaurralde. Depositing organization: Max Planck Institute for Developmental Biology. Publication: An asymmetric PAN3 dimer recruits a single PAN2 exonuclease to mediate mRNA deadenylation and decay. Jonas S, Christie M, Peter D, Bhandari D, Loh B, Huntzinger E, Weichenrieder O, Izaurralde E. Nat Struct Mol Biol. 2014 Jul;21(7):599-608. doi: 10.1038/nsmb.2837. Epub 2014 Jun 1. PubMed 24880343.
Backbone
  Vector backbone: Unknown
  Vector type: Insect Expression
Growth in bacteria
  Bacterial resistance: Ampicillin, 100 μg/mL
  Growth temperature: 37°C
  Growth strain: DH5alpha
  Copy number: Low Copy
Gene/Insert
  Gene/Insert name: DmPAN2-del975-1031-GSSG-dsRNAres
  Species: D. melanogaster (fly)
  Entrez Gene: PAN2 (a.k.a. Dmel_CG8232, A1Z7K9, CG8232, Dmel\CG8232, Pan2, pan2)
  Cloning method: Unknown
Terms and licenses: Academic/Nonprofit Terms; Industry Terms: Not Available to Industry
Depositor comments: sequence given by NCBI: LP04771. Plasmids from this collection were made available to the research community and donated after the lab closed. Please note that the sequence provided by the depositing laboratory may be theoretical/predicted or based on Sanger sequencing results. There may be discrepancies between sequencing results obtained by Addgene and the depositor sequence. If an Addgene verified sequence is not available, please contact before placing your order to request that our lab fully sequence the plasmid.
How to cite: pAc5.1B-EGFP-DmPAN2-del975-1031GSSG-dsRNAres_Y was a gift from Elisa Izaurralde (Addgene plasmid # 148039 ; http://n2t.net/addgene:148039 ; RRID:Addgene_148039)
